>Addgene plasmid #8393 | p205 pCMV-cre-del | addgene partial sequence | sequence record 17905 | CMV-F 5'-CGCAAATGGGCGGTAGGCGTG-3'
AGCTCGTTTAGTGACCGTCAGATCGCCTGGAGACGCCATCCACGCTGTTTTTTTCTCCATAGAAGACACC
GACTCTAGAGGATCCCCTCGAGGTGCAGAGCCGATCCTGTACACTTTACTTAAAACCATTATCTGAGTGT
GAAATGTCCAATTTACTGACCGTACACCAAAATTTGCCTGCATTACCGGTCGATGCAACGAGTGATGAGG
TTCGCAAGAACCTGATGGACATGTTCAGGGATCGCCAGGCGTTTTCTGAGCATACCTGGAAAATGCTTCT
GTCCGTTTGCCGGTCGTGGGCGGCATGGTGCAAGTTGAATAACCGGAAATGGTTTCCCGCAGAACCTGAA
GATGTTCGCGATTATCTTCTATATCTTCAGGCGCGCGGTCTGGCAGTAAAAACTATCCAGCAACATTTGG
GCCAGCTAAACATGCTTCATCGTCGGTCCGGGCTGCCACGACCAAGTGACAGCAATGCTGTTTCACTGGT
TATGCGGCGCATCCGAAAAGAAAACGTTGATGCCGGTGAACG
