[The description below was written by a language model from this plasmid's Addgene catalogue record.]
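Description:
p205 pCMV-cre-del is a mammalian expression plasmid in the Cre/Lox category, derived from the pBS185 backbone (listed at about 6.1 kb before modification). It carries no new insert. It was made by restriction-enzyme cloning that removed an approximately 1 kb EcoRI-to-HindIII fragment from pBS185. The depositor notes that the deleted fragment contained a KpnI site, so the main practical result is a smaller parent vector lacking that site. This would be expected to simplify later cloning steps that use KpnI, although the record does not give the reason. The plasmid is maintained in E. coli as a high-copy replicon under ampicillin selection. The origin of replication is not named in the record.

As the name indicates, the construct is a CMV-promoter-driven Cre recombinase expression vector. The strong, constitutive cytomegalovirus immediate-early promoter would drive Cre in transfected mammalian cells, where the enzyme catalyses recombination between loxP sites to excise, invert or rearrange floxed DNA. No feature table is supplied, so the exact arrangement of the promoter, the Cre coding sequence, the polyadenylation signal and any other elements cannot be confirmed. It is also not stated what else the deleted 1 kb region contained.

The associated publication describes a single-vector system that combines a modified Cre recombinase with lox recombination sequences for inducible, tissue-specific amplification of gene expression. p205 is therefore best understood as a streamlined Cre-expressing intermediate or building block in that vector series, and it could also serve as a Cre source in mammalian cells.
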