Addgene plasmid #8393: p205 pCMV-cre-del
Depositing lab: Jeffrey Green. Depositing organization: National Cancer Institute (NCI). Publication: A single vector containing modified cre recombinase and LOX recombination sequences for inducible tissue-specific amplification of gene expression. Kaczmarczyk SJ, Green JE. Nucleic Acids Res 2001 Jun 15;29(12):E56-6. 10.1093/nar/29.12.e56 PubMed 11410679.
Backbone
  Vector backbone: pBS185
  Backbone size w/o insert (bp): 6100
  Vector type: Mammalian Expression, Cre/Lox
Growth in bacteria
  Bacterial resistance: Ampicillin, 100 μg/mL
  Growth temperature: 37°C
  Growth strain: DH5alpha
  Copy number: High Copy
Gene/Insert
  Gene/Insert name: deletion
  Mutation: 1 kb EcoRI to HindIII deletion of pBS185.
  Cloning method: Restriction Enzyme
  Sequencing primers: 5′ na
Terms and licenses: Academic/Nonprofit Terms; Industry Terms: Not Available to Industry
Depositor comments: 1 kb EcoRI-HindIII fragment containing a KpnI site removed.
How to cite: p205 pCMV-cre-del was a gift from Jeffrey Green (Addgene plasmid # 8393 ; http://n2t.net/addgene:8393 ; RRID:Addgene_8393)
